>Addgene plasmid #119203 | pAMP-CY1_NF1 T2 R1276P (+minintr, KDR) | addgene full sequence | sequence record 229908 | Addgene NGS Result
GTTTGCAGGACCGTTTTCAAAGCAAACACAAATTCCAGACTATGCTGAGCTTATTGTTAAGTTTCTTGAT
GCCTTGATTGACACGTACCTGCCTGGAATTGATGAAGAAACCAGTGAAGAATCCCTCCTGACTCCCACAT
CTCCTTACCCTCCTGCACTGCAGAGCCAGCTTAGTATCACTGCCAACCTTAACCTTTCTAATTCCATGAC
CTCACTTGCAACTTCCCAGCATTCCCCAGGAATCGACAAGGAGAACGTTGAACTCTCCCCTACCACTGGC
CACTGTAACAGTGGACGAACTCGCCACGGATCCGCAAGCCAAGTGCAGAAGCAAAGAAGCGCAGGATCAT
TTAAGAGAAATAGCATTAAGAAGATCGTGTAGCGGCCGCATCGTGACTGACTGACGATCTGCCTCGCGCG
TTTCGGTGATGACGGTGAAAACCTCTGACACATGCAGCTCCCGGAGACGGTCACAGCTTGTCTGTAAGCG
GATGCCGGGAGCAGACAAGCCCGTCAGGGCGCGTCAGCGGGTGTTGGCGGGTGTCGGGGCGCAGCCATGA
CCCAGTCACGTAGCGATAGCGGAGTGTATAATTCTTGAAGACGAAAGGGCCTCGTGATACGCCTATTTTT
ATAGGTTAATGTCATGATAATAATGGTTTCTTAGACGTCAGGTGGCACTTTTCGGGGAAATGTGCGCGGA
ACCCCTATTTGTTTATTTTTCTAAATACATTCAAATATGTATCCGCTCATGAGACAATAACCCTGATAAA
TGCTTCAATAATATTGAAAAAGGAAGAGTATGAGTATTCAACATTTCCGTGTCGCCCTTATTCCCTTTTT
TGCGGCATTTTGCCTTCCTGTTTTTGCTCACCCAGAAACGCTGGTGAAAGTAAAAGATGCTGAAGATCAG
TTGGGTGCACGAGTGGGTTACATCGAACTGGATCTCAACAGCGGTAAGATCCTTGAGAGTTTTCGCCCCG
AAGAACGTTTTCCAATGATGAGCACTTTTAAAGTTCTGCTATGTGGCGCGGTATTATCCCGTGTTGACGC
CGGGCAAGAGCAACTCGGTCGCCGCATACACTATTCTCAGAATGACTTGGTTGAGTACTCACCAGTCACA
GAAAAGCATCTTACGGATGGCATGACAGTAAGAGAATTATGCAGTGCTGCCATAACCATGAGTGATAACA
CTGCGGCCAACTTACTTCTGACAACGATCGGAGGACCGAAGGAGCTAACCGCTTTTTTGCACAACATGGG
GGATCATGTAACTCGCCTTGATCGTTGGGAACCGGAGCTGAATGAAGCCATACCAAACGACGAGCGTGAC
ACCACGATGCCTGCAGCAATGGCAACAACGTTGCGCAAACTATTAACTGGCGAACTACTTACTCTAGCTT
CCCGGCAACAATTAATAGACTGGATGGAGGCGGATAAAGTTGCAGGACCACTTCTGCGCTCGGCCCTTCC
GGCTGGCTGGTTTATTGCTGATAAATCTGGAGCCGGTGAGCGTGGGTCTCGCGGTATCATTGCAGCACTG
GGGCCAGATGGTAAGCCCTCCCGTATCGTAGTTATCTACACGACGGGGAGTCAGGCAACTATGGATGAAC
GAAATAGACAGATCGCTGAGATAGGTGCCTCACTGATTAAGCATTGGTAACTGTCAGACCAAGTTTACTC
ATATATACTTTAGATTGATTTAAAACTTCATTTTTAATTTAAAAGGATCTAGGTGAAGATCCTTTTTGAT
AATCTCATGACCAAAATCCCTTAACGTGAGTTTTCGTTCCACTGAGCGTCAGACCCCGTAGAAAAGATCA
AAGGATCTTCTTGAGATCCTTTTTTTCTGCGCGTAATCTGCTGCTTGCAAACAAAAAAACCACCGCTACC
AGCGGTGGTTTGTTTGCCGGATCAAGAGCTACCAACTCTTTTTCCGAAGGTAACTGGCTTCAGCAGAGCG
CAGATACCAAATACTGTCCTTCTAGTGTAGCCGTAGTTAGGCCACCACTTCAAGAACTCTGTAGCACCGC
CTACATACCTCGCTCTGCTAATCCTGTTACCAGTGGCTGCTGCCAGTGGCGATAAGTCGTGTCTTACCGG
GTTGGACTCAAGACGATAGTTACCGGATAAGGCGCAGCGGTCGGGCTGAACGGGGGGTTCGTGCACACAG
CCCAGCTTGGAGCGAACGACCTACACCGAACTGAGATACCTACAGCGTGAGCTATGAGAAAGCGCCACGC
TTCCCGAAGGGAGAAAGGCGGACAGGTATCCGGTAAGCGGCAGGGTCGGAACAGGAGAGCGCACGAGGGA
GCTTCCAGGGGGAAACGCCTGGTATCTTTATAGTCCTGTCGGGTTTCGCCACCTCTGACTTGAGCGTCGA
TTTTTGTGATGCTCGTCAGGGGGGCGGAGCCTATGGAAAAACGCCAGCAACGCGGCCTTTTTACGGTTCC
TGGCCTTTTGCTGGCCTTTTGCTCACATGTCGTACGACGCGTCCCGGGACCGGTGGCATGGCCGCGCACA
GGCCGGTGGAATGGGTCCAGGCCGTGGTCAGCCGCTTCGACGAGCAGCTTCCAATAAAAACAGGACAGCA
GAACACACATACCAAAGTCAGTACTGAGCACAACAAGGAATGTCTAATCAATATTTCCAAATACAAGTTT
TCTTTGGTTATAAGCGGCCTCACTACTATTTTAAAGAATGTTAACAATATGAGAATATTTGGAGAAGCTG
CTGAAAAAAATTTATATCTCTCTCAGTTGATTATATTGGATACACTGGAAAAATGTCTTGCTGGGCAACC
AAAGGACACAATGAGATTAGATGAAACGATGCTGGTCAAACAGTTGCTGCCAGAAATCTGCCATTTTCTT
CACACCTGTCGTGAAGGAAACCAGCATGCAGCTGAACTTCGGAATTCTGCCTCTGGGGTTTTATTTTCTC
TCAGCTGCAACAACTTCAATGCAGTCTTTAGTCGCATTTCTACCAGGTTACAGGAATTAACTGTTTGTTC
AGAAGACAATGTTGATGTTCATGATATAGAATTGTTACAGTATATCAATGTGGATTGTGCAAAATTAAAA
CGACTCCTGAAGGAAACAGCATTTAAATTTAAAGCCCTAAAGAAGGTTGCGCAGTTAGCAGTTATAAATA
GCCTGGAAAAGGCATTTTGGAACTGGGTAGAAAATTATCCAGATGAATTTACAAAACTATACCAGATCCC
ACAGACTGATATGGCTGAATGTGCAGAAAAGCTATTTGACTTGGTGGATGGTTTTGCTGAAAGCACCAAA
CGTAAAGCAGCAGTTTGGCCACTACAAATCATTCTCCTTATCTTGTGTCCAGAAATAATCCAGGATATAT
CCAAAGACGTGGTTGATGAAAACAACATGAATAAGAAGTTATTTCTGGACAGTCTACGAAAAGCTCTTGC
TGGCCATGGAGGAAGTAGGCAGCTGACAGAAAGTGCTGCAATTGCCTGTGTCAAACTGTGTAAAGCAAGT
ACTTACATCAATTGGGAAGATAACTCTGTCATTTTCCTACTTGTTCAGTCCATGGTGGTTGATCTTAAGA
ACCTGCTTTTTAATCCAAGTAAGCCATTCTCAAGAGGCAGTCAGCCTGCAGATGTGGATCTAATGATTGA
CTGCCTTGTTTCTTGCTTTCGTATAAGCCCTCACAACAACCAACACTTTAAGATCTGCCTGGCTCAGAAT
TCACCTTCTACATTTCACTATGTGCTGGTAAATTCACTCCATCGAATCATCACCAATTCCGCATTGGATT
GGTGGCCTAAGATTGATGCTGTGTATTGTCACTCGGTTGAACTTCGAAATATGTTTGGTGAAACACTTCA
TAAAGCAGTGCAAGGTTGTGGAGCACACCCAGCAATACGAATGGCACCGAGTCTTACATTTAAAGAAAAA
GTAACAAGCCTTAAATTTAAAGAAAAACCTACAGACCTGGAGACAAGAAGCTATAAGTATCTTCTCTTGT
CCATGGTGAAACTAATTCATGCAGATCCAAAGCTCTTGCTTTGTAATCCAAGAAAACAGGGGCCCGAAAC
CCAAGGCAGTACAGCAGAATTAATTACAGGGCTCGTCCAACTGGTCCCTCAGTCACACATGCCAGAGATT
GCTCAGGAAGCAATGGAGGCTCTGCTGGTTCTTCATCAGTTAGATAGCATTGATTTGTGGAATCCTGATG
CTCCTGTAGAAACATTTTGGGAGATTAGCTCACAAATGCTTTTTTACATCTGCAAGAAATTAACTAGTCA
TCAAATGCTTAGTAGCACAGAAATTCTCAAGTGGTTGCGGGAAATATTGATCTGCAGGAATAAATTTCTT
CTTAAAAATAAGCAGGCAGATAGAAGTTCCTGTCACTTTCTCCTTTTTTACGGGGTAGGATGTGATATTC
CTTCTAGTGGAAATACCAGTCAAATGTCCATGGATCATGAAGAATTACTACGTACTCCTGGAGCCTCTCT
CCGGAAGGGAAAAGGGAACTCCTCTATGGATAGTGCAGCAGGATGCAGCGGAACCCCCCCAATTTGCCGA
CAAGCCCAGACCAAACTAGAAGTGGCCCTGTACATGTTTCTGTGGAACCCTGACACTGAAGCTGTTCTGG
TTGCCATGTCCTGTTTCCGCCACCTCTGTGAGGAAGCAGATATCCGGTGTGGGGTGGATGAAGTGTCAGT
GCATAACCTCTTGCCCAACTATAACACATTCATGGAGTTTGCCTCTGTCAGCAATATGATGTCAACAGGA
AGAGCAGCACTTCAGAAAAGAGTGATGGCACTGCTGAGGCGCATTGAGCATCCCACTGCAGGAAACACTG
AGGCTTGGGAAGATACACATGCAAAATGGGAACAAGCAACAAAGCTAATCCTTAACTATCCAAAAGCCAA
AATGGAAGATGGCCAGGCTGCTGAAAGCCTTCACAAGACCATTGTCAAGAGGCGAATGTCCCATGTGAGT
GGAGGAGGATCCATAGATTTGTCTGACACAGACTCCCTACAGGAATGGATCAACATGACTGGCTTCCTTT
GTGCCCTTGGGGGAGTGTGCCTCCAGCAGAGAAGCAATTCTGGCCTGGCAACCTATAGCCCACCCATGGG
TCCAGTCAGTGAACGTAAGGGTTCTATGATTTCAGTGATGTCTTCAGAGGGAAACGCAGATACACCTGTC
AGCAAATTTATGGATCGGCTGTTGTCCTTAATGGTGTGTAACCATGAGAAAGTGGGACTTCAAATACGGA
CCAATGTTAAGGATCTGGTGGGTCTAGAATTGAGTCCTGCTCTGTATCCAATGCTATTTAACAAATTGAA
GAATACCATCAGCAAGTTTTTTGACTCCCAAGGACAGGTTTTATTGACTGATACCAATACTCAATTTGTA
GAACAAACCATAGCTATAATGAAGAACTTGCTAGATAATCATACTGAAGGCAGCTCTGAACATCTAGGGC
AAGCTAGCATTGAAACAATGATGTTAAATCTGGTCAGGTATGTTCGTGTGCTTGGGAATATGGTCCATGC
AATTCAAATAAAAACGAAACTGTGTCAATTAGTTGAAGTAATGATGGCAAGGAGAGATGACCTCTCATTT
TGCCAAGAGATGAAATTTAGGAATAAGATGGTAGAATACCTGACAGACTGGGTTATGGGAACATCAAACC
AAGCAGCAGATGATGATGTAAAATGTCTTACAAGAGATTTGGACCAGGCAAGCATGGAAGCAGTAGTTTC
ACTTCTAGCTGGTCTCCCTCTGCAGCCTGAAGAAGGAGATGGTGTGGAATTGATGGAAGCCAAATCACAG
TTATTTCTTAAATACTTCACATTATTTATGAACCTTTTGAATGACTGCAGTGAAGTTGAAGATGAAAGTG
CGCAAACAGGTGGCAGGAAACGTGGCATGTCTCGGAGGCTGGCATCACTGAGGCACTGTACGGTCCTTGC
AATGTCAAACTTACTCAATGCCAACGTAGACAGTGGTCTCATGCACTCCATAGGCTTAGGTTACCACAAG
GATCTCCAGACAAGAGCTACATTTATGGAAGTTCTGACAAAAATCCTTCAACAAGGCACAGAATTTGACA
CACTTGCAGAAACAGTATTGGCTGATCGGTTTGAGAGATTGGTGGAACTGGTCACAATGATGGGTGATCA
AGGAGAACTCCCTATAGCGATGGCTCTGGCCAATGTGGTTCCTTGTTCTCAGTGGGATGAACTAGCTCGA
GTTCTGGTTACTCTGTTTGATTCTCGGCATTTACTCTACCAACTGCTCTGGAACATGTTTTCTAAAGAAG
TAGAATTGGCAGACTCCATGCAGACTCTCTTCCCAGGCAACAGCTTGGCCAGTAAAATAATGACATTCTG
TTTCAAGGTATATGGTGCTACCTATCTACAAAAACTCCTGGATCCTTTATTACGAATTGTGATCACATCC
TCTGATTGGCAACATGTTAGCTTTGAAGTGGATCCTACCAGGTTAGAACCATCAGAGAGCCTTGAGGAAA
ACCAGCGGAACCTCCTTCAGATGACTGAAAAGTTCTTCCATGCCATCATCAGTTCCTCCTCAGAATTCCC
CCCTCAACTTCGAAGTGTGTGCCACTGTTTATACCAGGCAACTTGCCACTCCCTACTGAATAAAGCTACA
GTAAAAGAAAAAAAGGAAAACAAAAAATCAGTGGTTAGCCAGCGTTTCCCTCAGAACAGCATCGGTGCAG
TAGGAAGTGCCATGTTCCTCAGATTTATCAATCCTGCCATTGTCTCACCGTATGAAGCAGGGATTTTAGA
TAAAAAGCCACCACCTAGAATCGAAAGGGGCTTGAAGTTAATGTCAAAGATACTTCAGAGTATTGCCAAT
CATGTTCTCTTCACAAAAGAAGAACATATGCGGCCTTTCAATGATTTTGTGAAAAGCAACTTTGATGCAG
CACGCAGGTTTTTCCTTGATATAGCATCTGATTGTCCTACAAGTGATGCAGTAAATCATAGTCTTTCCTT
CATAAGTGACGGCAATGTGCTTGCTTTACATCGTCTACTCTGGAACAATCAGGAGAAAATTGGGCAGTAT
CTTTCCAGCAACAGGGATCATAAAGCTGTTGGAAGACGACCTTTTGATAAGATGGCAACACTTCTTGCAT
ACCTGGGTCCTCCAGAGCACAAACCTGTGGCAGATACACACTGGTCCAGCCTTAACCTTACCAGTTCAAA
GTTTGAGGAATTTATGACTAGGCATCAGGTACATGAAAAAGAAGAATTCAAGGCTTTGAAAACGTTAAGT
ATTTTCTACCAAGCTGGGACTTCCAAAGCTGGGAATCCTATTTTTTATTATGTTGCACGGAGGTAAGAAA
TACTATGTTTTGGGTCTCTTAACAGAATTTTTTAAATTATAGCAAATATAGAGAGATGGCAACTAGATTA
GTGGCATCTGTATATTTATTTTAAACACTGCTAATAATCTTTGTCTTTTTTGTCATTTTCCTTAGGTTCA
AAACTGGTCAAATCAATGGTGATTTGCTGATATACCATGTCTTACTGACTTTAAAGCCATATTATGCAAA
GCCATATGAAATTGTAGTGGACCTTACCCATACCGGGCCTAGCAATCGCTTTAAAACAGACTTTCTCTCT
AAGTGGTTTGTTGTTTTTCCTGGCTTTGCTTACGACAACGTCTCCGCAGTCTATATCTATAACTGTAACT
CCTGGGTCAGGGAGTACACCAAGTATCATGAGCGGCTGCTGACTGGCCTCAAAGGTAGCAAAAGGCTTGT
TTTCATAGACTGTCCTGGGAAACTGGCTGAGCACATAGAGCATGAACAACAGAAACTACCTGCTGCCACC
TTGGCTTTAGAAGAGGACCTGAAGGTATTCCACAATGCTCTCAAGCTAGCTCACAAAGACACCAAAGTTT
CTATTAAAGTTGGTTCTACTGCTGTCCAAGTAACTTCAGCAGAGCGAACAAAAGTCCTAGGGCAATCAGT
CTTTCTAAATGACATTTATTATGCTTCGGAAATTGAAGAAATCTGCCTAGTAGATGAGAACCAGTTCACC
TTAACCATTGCAAACCAGGGCACGCCGCTCACCTTCATGCACCAGGAGTGTGAAGCCATTGTCCAGTCTA
TCATTCATATCCGGACCCGCTGGGAACTGTCACAGCCCGACTCTATCCCCCAACACACCAAGATTCGGCC
AAAAGATGTCCCTGGGACACTGCTCAATATCGCATTACTTAATTTAGGCAGTTCTGACCCGAGTTTACGG
TCAGCTGCCTATAATCTTCTGTGTGCCTTAACTTGTACCTTTAATTTAAAAATCGAGGGCCAGTTACTAG
AGACATCAGGTTTATGTATCCCTGCCAACAACACCCTCTTTATTGTCTCTATTAGTAAGACACTGGCAGC
CAATGAGCCACACCTCACGTTAGAATTTTTGGAAGAGTGTATTTCTGGATTTAGCAAATCTAGTATTGAA
TTGAAACACCTTTGTTTGGAATACATGACTCCATGGCTGTCAAATCTAGTTCGTTTTTGCAAGCATAATG
ATGATGCCAAACGACAAAGAGTTACTGCTATTCTTGACAAGCTGATAACAATGACCATCAATGAAAAACA
GATGTACCCATCTATTCAAGCAAAAATATGGGGAAGCCTTGGGCAGATTACAGATCTGCTTGATGTTGTA
CTAGACAGTTTCATCAAAACCAGTGCAACAGGTGGCTTGGGATCAATAAAAGCTGAGGTGATGGCAGATA
CTGCTGTAGCTTTGGCTTCTGGAAATGTGAAATTGGTTTCAAGCAAGGTTATTGGAAGGATGTGCAAAAT
AATTGACAAGACATGCTTATCTCCAACTCCTACTTTAGAACAACATCTTATGTGGGATGATATTGCTATT
TTAGCACGCTACATGCTGATGCTGTCCTTCAACAATTCCCTTGATGTGGCAGCTCATCTTCCCTACCTCT
TCCACGTTGTTACTTTCTTAGTAGCCACAGGTCCGCTCTCCCTTAGAGCTTCCACACATGGACTGGTCAT
TAATATCATTCACTCTCTGTGTACTTGTTCACAGCTTCATTTTAGTGAAGAGACCAAGCAAGTTTTGAGA
CTCAGTCTGACAGAGTTCTCATTACCCAAATTTTACTTGCTGTTTGGCATTAGCAAAGTCAAGTCAGCTG
CTGTCATTGCCTTCCGTTCCAGTTACCGGGACAGGTCATTCTCTCCTGGCTCCTATGAGAGAGAGACTTT
TGCTTTGACATCCTTGGAAACAGTCACAGAAGCTTTGTTGGAGATCATGGAGGCATGCATGAGAGATATT
CCAACGTGCAAGTGGCTGGACCAGTGGACAGAACTAGCTCAAAGATTTGCATTCCAATATAATCCATCCC
TGCAACCAAGAGCTCTTGTTGTCTTTGGGTGTATTAGCAAACGAGTGTCTCATGGGCAGATAAAGCAGAT
AATCCGTATTCTTAGCAAGGCACTTGAGAGTTGCTTAAAAGGACCTGACACTTACAACAGTCAAGTTCTG
ATAGAAGCTACAGTAATAGCACTAACCAAATTACAGCCACTTCTTAATAAGGACTCGCCTCTGCACAAAG
CCCTCTTTTGGGTAGCTGTGGCTGTGCTGCAGCTTGATGAGGTCAACTTGTATTCAGCAGGTACCGCACT
TCTTGAACAAAACCTGCATACTTTAGATAGTCTCCGTATATTCAATGACAAGAGTCCAGAGGAAGTATTT
ATGGCAATCCGGAATCCTCTGGAGTGGCACTGCAAGCAAATGGATCATTTTGTTGGACTCAATTTCAACT
CTAACTTTAACTTTGCATTGGTTGGACACCTTTTAAAAGGGTACAGGCATCCTTCACCTGCTATTGTTGC
AAGAACAGTCAGAATTTTACATACACTACTAACTCTGGTTAACAAACACAGAAATTGTGACAAATTTGAA
GTGAATACACAGAGCGTGGCCTACTTAGCAGCTTTACTTACAGTGTCTGAAGAAGTTCGAAGTCGCTGCA
GCCTAAAACATAGAAAGTCACTTCTTCTTACTGATATTTCAATGGAAAATGTTCCTATGGATACATATCC
CATTCATCATGGTGACCCTTCCTATAGGACACTAAAGGAGACTCAGCCATGGTCCTCTCCCAAAGGTTCT
GAAGGATACCTTGCAGCCACCTATCCAACTGTCGGCCAGACCAGTCCCCGAGCCAGGAAATCCATGAGCC
TGGACATGGGGCAACCTTCTCAGGCCAACACTAAGAAGTTGCTTGGAACAAGGAAAAGTTTTGATCACTT
GATATCAGACACAAAGGCTCCTAAAAGGCAAGAAATGGAATCAGGGATCACAACACCCCCCAAAATGAGG
AGAGTAGCAGAAACTGATTATGAAATGGAAACTCAGAGGATTTCCTCATCACAACAGCACCCACATTTAC
GTAAAGTTTCAGTGTCTGAATCAAATGTTCTCTTGGATGAAGAAGTACTTACTGATCCGAAGATCCAGGC
GCTGCTTCTTACTGTTCTAGCTACACTGGTAAAATATACCACAGATGAGTTTGATCAACGAATTCTTTAT
GAATACTTAGCAGAGGCCAGTGTTGTGTTTCCCAAAGTCTTTCCTGTTGTGCATAATTTGTTGGACTCTA
AGATCAACACCCTGTTATCATTGTGCCAAGATCCAAATTTGTTAAATCCAATCCATGGAATTGTGCAGAG
TGTGGTGTACCATGAAGAATCCCCACCACAATACCAAACATCTTACCTGCAAAGTTTTGGTTTTAATGGC
TTGTGGCG
Features (pLannotate 1.2.2; 7 found; start..end, strand, type, name):
    409..448     +  CDS            rop (fragment): Rop protein, which maintains plasmids at low copy number; rop
    550..590     +  misc_feature   bom (fragment): basis of mobility region from pBR322
    695..799     +  promoter       AmpR promoter: bla
    800..1660    +  CDS            AmpR: β-lactamase; bla; confers resistance to ampicillin, carbenicillin, and related antibiotics
   1831..2419    +  rep_origin     ori: high-copy-number ColE1/pMB1/pBR322/pUC origin of replication
   2508..7343    +  CDS            NF1 (fragment): NF1_HUMAN - Experimental evidence at protein level: Swiss-Prot protein existence level 1. Stimulates the GTPase activity of Ras. NF1 shows greater affinity for Ras GAP, but lower specific activity. May be a regulator of Ras activity. From Homo sapiens (Human).
   7463..379     +  CDS            Nf1 (fragment) (across the origin): NF1_RAT - Experimental evidence at protein level: Swiss-Prot protein existence level 1. Stimulates the GTPase activity of Ras. NF1 shows greater affinity for Ras GAP, but lower specific activity. May be a regulator of Ras activity (By similarity). From Rattus norvegicus (Rat).
