[The description below was written by a language model from this plasmid's Addgene catalogue record and pLannotate feature annotations shown in this document.]
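Description:
pAMP-CY1_NF1 T2 R1276P (+minintr, KDR) is a bacterial transfer (shuttle/holding) vector of about 10.8 kb that carries a full-length human NF1 type 2 (neurofibromin isoform 2) mini-gene with the R1276P substitution. The backbone, pAMP-CY1, is a minimal plasmid of roughly 2.2 kb derived from pGEX-4T-1. The feature table shows it retains little more than the bla promoter and AmpR β-lactamase gene for ampicillin selection, a ColE1/pMB1-type origin of replication, and short remnants of the rop and bom regions. Although the origin is annotated generically as high-copy, the catalogue lists the plasmid as low copy.

The roughly 8.7 kb insert occupies most of the plasmid. Automated annotation splits it into two NF1 coding fragments separated by a gap of about 120 bp. This is consistent with the "+minintr" part of the name, which indicates a small intron placed within the coding sequence to make a mini-gene, although the intron itself is not annotated. The second fragment is labelled as rat Nf1, which most likely reflects homology-based matching by the annotation tool rather than a chimeric insert, since the record gives the species as human. The meaning of "KDR" in the name is not explained in the record. No mammalian promoter, polyadenylation signal, epitope tag or eukaryotic selection marker is annotated, which fits the stated purpose as a transfer vector: the mutant NF1 mini-gene is maintained stably in E. coli and can then be moved into expression vectors. It belongs to a series of cloning-friendly NF1 mini-gene constructs made for mammalian expression of full-length neurofibromin isoforms, whose annotated feature here is described as stimulating the GTPase activity of Ras.
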