Addgene plasmid #119203: pAMP-CY1_NF1 T2 R1276P (+minintr, KDR)
Purpose: transfer vector
Depositing lab: Helen Morrison. Depositing organization: Leibniz Institute on Aging - Fritz Lipmann Institute (FLI). Publication: Construction of cloning-friendly minigenes for mammalian expression of full-length human NF1 isoforms. Cui Y, Morrison H. Hum Mutat. 2018 Nov 8. doi: 10.1002/humu.23681. PubMed 30408279.
Backbone
  Vector backbone: pAMP-CY1
  Backbone manufacturer: Modified from pGEX-4T-1
  Backbone size w/o insert (bp): 2203
  Total vector size (bp): 10788
  Vector type: Transfer vector
Growth in bacteria
  Bacterial resistance: Ampicillin, 100 μg/mL
  Growth temperature: 37°C
  Growth strain: NEB Stable
  Growth instructions: DH5a can also be used. Terrific Broth medium can be used to improve plasmid yield, but is not required.
  Copy number: Low Copy
Gene/Insert
  Gene/Insert name: NF1 type 2 mini-gene (alt name: neurofibromin type 2)
  Species: H. sapiens (human)
  Insert size (bp): 8663
  Mutation: R1276P
  GenBank ID: NM_001042492.2, NP_001035957.1
  Entrez Gene: NF1 (a.k.a. NFNS, VRNF, WSS)
Terms and licenses: Academic/Nonprofit Terms; Industry Terms: Not Available to Industry
Depositor comments: See the attached comments for Addgene #119200. For proper annotations, see the attached gbk file; the sequence completely matches Addgene NGS results. Plasmid designed and cloned by Yan Cui, PhD
How to cite: pAMP-CY1_NF1 T2 R1276P (+minintr, KDR) was a gift from Helen Morrison (Addgene plasmid # 119203 ; http://n2t.net/addgene:119203 ; RRID:Addgene_119203)
